Addgene plasmid #123252: pCEP4-001428gp160-754*
Purpose: Mammalian expression plasmid for Env from the 001428 HIV-1 isolate; C-terminal truncation
Depositing lab: Erik Procko. Depositing organization: University of Illinois at Urbana-Champaign. Publication: Conformational engineering of HIV-1 Env based on mutational tolerance in the CD4 and PG16 bound states. Heredia JD, Park J, Choi H, Gill KS, Procko E. J Virol. 2019 Mar 20. pii: JVI.00219-19. doi: 10.1128/JVI.00219-19. PubMed 30894475.
Backbone
  Vector backbone: pCEP4
  Backbone manufacturer: Invitrogen
  Backbone size w/o insert (bp): 10393
  Total vector size (bp): 12436
  Vector type: Mammalian Expression
  Selectable markers: Hygromycin
Growth in bacteria
  Bacterial resistance: Ampicillin, 100 μg/mL
  Growth temperature: 37°C
  Growth strain: DH5alpha
  Copy number: High Copy
Gene/Insert
  Gene/Insert name: HIV-1 (001428) Env (alt names: gp160; Env)
  Species: Human immunodeficiency virus 1
  Insert size (bp): 2262
  Mutation: Codon-optimized synthetic gene; Premature stop codon at position 754
  GenBank ID: ABL67442.1
  Promoter: CMV
  Tag / fusion protein: CD5 leader peptide (N terminal on insert)
  Cloning method: Restriction Enzyme; 5′ cloning site NheI (not destroyed); 3′ cloning site XhoI (not destroyed)
  Sequencing primers: 5′ CMV_fwd; 3′ EBV_rev
Terms and licenses: Academic/Nonprofit Terms; Industry Terms: Not Available to Industry
How to cite: pCEP4-001428gp160-754* was a gift from Erik Procko (Addgene plasmid # 123252 ; http://n2t.net/addgene:123252 ; RRID:Addgene_123252)
