[The description below was written by a language model from this plasmid's Addgene catalogue record and pLannotate feature annotations shown in this document.]
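Description:
pCEP4-001428gp160-754* is a 12.4 kb mammalian expression plasmid built on the Invitrogen pCEP4 episomal backbone and carrying the envelope glycoprotein (Env, gp160) of the HIV-1 isolate 001428. In E. coli it is maintained through a high-copy ColE1/pUC-type origin and selected with ampicillin via the bla gene. In mammalian cells the backbone supplies the Epstein-Barr virus oriP origin together with an EBNA1 coding sequence, which allow the plasmid to replicate and persist as an extrachromosomal episome in permissive primate cells. A hygromycin B phosphotransferase cassette, driven by an HSV thymidine kinase promoter and ended by the TK polyadenylation signal, provides selection for cells that retain it.

The payload is a codon-optimized synthetic env gene of about 2.26 kb, cloned between NheI and XhoI sites downstream of the CMV immediate early enhancer and promoter and followed by an SV40 polyadenylation signal. The native signal sequence is replaced by an N-terminal CD5 leader peptide, a secretory signal commonly used to direct efficient entry into the secretory pathway. A premature stop codon at position 754 truncates the C-terminal end of the protein. The record does not state the rationale for this truncation. The feature table also lists several short fragments of herpesvirus genes, SV40 large T antigen, rop and the tetracycline resistance gene; these appear to be backbone remnants flanking the functional elements rather than expressed components. The associated publication concerns conformational engineering of Env based on mutational tolerance in the CD4- and PG16-bound states, consistent with use of this plasmid to express Env in mammalian cells for ligand- and antibody-binding studies.
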