Features (pLannotate 1.2.2; 22 found; start..end, strand, type, name):
      1..380     +  enhancer       CMV enhancer: human cytomegalovirus immediate early enhancer
    382..581     +  promoter       CMV promoter: human cytomegalovirus (CMV) immediate early promoter
    651..2888    +  CDS            env (fragment): ENV_HV1V9 - Experimental evidence at protein level: Swiss-Prot protein existence level 1. [Transmembrane protein gp41]: Acts as a class I viral fusion protein. Under the current model, the protein has at least 3 conformational states: pre-fusion native state, pre-hairpin intermediate state, and post-fusion hairpin state. During fusion of viral and target intracellular membranes, the coiled coil regions (heptad repeats) assume a trimer-of-hairpins structure, positioning the fusion peptide in close proximity to the C-terminal region of the ectodomain. The formation of this structure appears to d
   2914..3048    -  polyA_signal   SV40 poly(A) signal: SV40 polyadenylation signal
   3071..3153    -  CDS            large T antigen (fragment): large T antigen from SV40 (simian virus 40)
   3156..3196    +  CDS            rop (fragment): Rop protein, which maintains plasmids at low copy number; rop
   3308..3326    -  misc_feature   MCS (fragment): pUC18/19 multiple cloning site
   3772..5561    -  rep_origin     oriP: Epstein-Barr virus oriP replication origin (Yates et al., 2000)
   5566..5784    -  CDS            gL (fragment): GL_EBVB9 - Experimental evidence at protein level: Swiss-Prot protein existence level 1. The heterodimer glycoprotein H-glycoprotein L is required for the fusion of viral and plasma membranes leading to virus entry into the host cell. Acts as a functional inhibitor of gH and maintains gH in an inhibited form. Upon binding to host integrins, gL dissociates from gH leading to activation of the viral fusion glycoproteins gB and gH. Fusion of EBV with B-lymphocytes requires the additional receptor- binding protein gp42, which forms a complex with gH/gL. The heterodimer gH/gL targets also host EPHA
   5867..7792    -  CDS            EBNA1: Epstein-Barr nuclear antigen 1, also known as EBNA-1 crucial for latent viral infection, and for episomal amplification of vectors containing the oriP origin (Okita et al., 2013)
   7830..8174    -  CDS            BRRF2_EBVB9 (fragment): Protein inferred from homology: Swiss-Prot protein existence level 3. From Epstein-Barr virus (strain B95-8) (HHV-4) (Human herpesvirus 4).
   8177..8200    -  promoter       tet promoter (fragment): E. coli promoter for tetracycline efflux protein gene
   8313..8417    +  promoter       AmpR promoter: bla
   8418..9278    +  CDS            AmpR: β-lactamase; bla; confers resistance to ampicillin, carbenicillin, and related antibiotics
   9449..10037   +  rep_origin     ori: high-copy-number ColE1/pMB1/pBR322/pUC origin of replication
  10083..10241   -  CDS            TcR (fragment): tetracycline efflux protein; tet; confers resistance to tetracycline
  10362..10562   -  CDS            MDV035 (fragment): UL24_GAHVM - Protein inferred from homology: Swiss-Prot protein existence level 3. May play a role in the dispersal of host nucleolin from the nucleolus throughout the nucleus leading to a decrease in ribosome biogenesis. From Gallid herpesvirus 2 (strain Chicken/Md5/ATCC VR-987) (GaHV-2) (Marek's disease herpesvirus type 1).
  10551..10613   +  promoter       Mini-TK promoter: minimal herpes simplex virus (HSV) thymidine kinase promoter
  10656..11693   +  CDS            HygR: hygromycin B phosphotransferase confers resistance to hygromycin
  11735..11783   +  polyA_signal   HSV TK poly(A) signal: herpes simplex virus thymidine kinase polyadenylation signal (Cole and Stacy, 1985)
  11983..12207   +  CDS            gH (fragment): GH_HHV11 - Experimental evidence at protein level: Swiss-Prot protein existence level 1. The heterodimer glycoprotein H-glycoprotein L is required for the fusion of viral and plasma membranes leading to virus entry into the host cell. Following initial binding to host receptor, membrane fusion is mediated by the fusion machinery composed of gB and the heterodimer gH/gL. May also be involved in the fusion between the virion envelope and the outer nuclear membrane during virion morphogenesis. From Human herpesvirus 1 (strain 17) (HHV-1) (Human herpes simplex virus 1).
  12238..12263   -  CDS            bla(M) (fragment): β-lactamase lacking the signal sequence; bla(M); allows cytosolic expression of β-lactamase
>Addgene plasmid #123252 | pCEP4-001428gp160-754* | depositor full sequence | sequence record 235208 | pCEP4-001428gp160-754* sequence 12436 bps
GACATTGATTATTGACTAGTTATTAATAGTAATCAATTACGGGGTCATTAGTTCATAGCCCATATATGGA
GTTCCGCGTTACATAACTTACGGTAAATGGCCCGCCTGGCTGACCGCCCAACGACCCCCGCCCATTGACG
TCAATAATGACGTATGTTCCCATAGTAACGCCAATAGGGACTTTCCATTGACGTCAATGGGTGGAGTATT
TACGGTAAACTGCCCACTTGGCAGTACATCAAGTGTATCATATGCCAAGTCCGCCCCCTATTGACGTCAA
TGACGGTAAATGGCCCGCCTGGCATTATGCCCAGTACATGACCTTACGGGACTTTCCTACTTGGCAGTAC
ATCTACGTATTAGTCATCGCTATTACCATGGTGATGCGGTTTTGGCAGTACACCAATGGGCGTGGATAGC
GGTTTGACTCACGGGGATTTCCAAGTCTCCACCCCATTGACGTCAATGGGAGTTTGTTTTGGCACCAAAA
TCAACGGGACTTTCCAAAATGTCGTAATAACCCCGCCCCGTTGACGCAAATGGGCGGTAGGCGTGTACGG
TGGGAGGTCTATATAAGCAGAGCTCGTTTAGTGAACCGTCAGATCTCTAGAAGCTGGGTACCAGCTGCTA
GCGCCACCATGCCTATGGGGAGCCTGCAACCGTTGGCCACGTTGTACCTCCTGGGCATGCTCGTAGCAAG
TGTGCTGGCAGTCGAGAATCTCTGGGTAACCGTTTACTATGGGGTTCCCGTGTGGAAGGAGGCGCGCACA
ACTTTGTTTTGCGCGTCTGATGCGAAGGCCTACGAGACCGAAGTCCATAACGTGTGGGCAACCCACGCTT
GCGTACCTACGGACCCTAACCCCCAAGAGATGGTGTTGGGAAACGTCACGGAAAACTTCAACATGTGGAA
GAATGATATGGTAGACCAGATGCACGAGGACGTAATTTCTTTGTGGGCACAAAGTCTCAAGCCTTGTGTT
AAACTGACGCCACTTTGCGTAACCTTGGAATGCACACAGGTCAACGCGACTCAGGGGAATACAACTCAGG
TAAACGTCACTCAGGTCAACGGCGATGAAATGAAGAATTGCAGTTTCAACACAACGACCGAAATCAGAGA
CAAGAAACAAAAAGCGTATGCACTGTTCTATCGACTGGACCTCGTTCCGTTGGAGAGAGAGAACAGAGGA
GATTCAAATTCCGCATCTAAGTACATTCTCATCAATTGTAACACCTCTGCCATCACGCAGGCGTGCCCAA
AAGTAAATTTCGACCCTATCCCAATACATTACTGCACCCCGGCAGGCTATGCAATACTCAAATGCAATAA
TAAGACATTTAACGGCACAGGTTCTTGCAACAACGTTAGTACAGTGCAATGCACTCACGGGATTAAGCCC
GTTGTTAGCACACAACTGCTGCTTAATGGTTCATTGGCCGAAGAGGAGATTATCATTAGAAGCGAAAACC
TCACCGATAATGTAAAGACCATCATTGTCCACCTGGATCAGAGCGTGGAGATCGTGTGTACTAGACCGAA
TAACAACACCCGGAAGAGTATCAGAATCGGGCCAGGCCAGACATTCTATGCTACTGGAGACATAATCGGA
AACATTCGAGAGGCCCACTGCAACATCTCCGAAAAAAAGTGGCATGAAATGCTGAGGAGAGTGTCTGAAA
AGCTTGCGGAGCACTTTCCAAACAAGACCATCAAATTTACTTCTAGCAGTGGTGGCGACTTGGAGATAAC
GACTCATAGTTTTAACTGCAGAGGAGAATTTTTTTACTGCAATACGTCTGGGCTTTTCAACTCCACATAT
ATGCCGAACGGAACATATATGCCCAATGGCACGAATAACAGCAATTCCACGATAATTCTGCCCTGTAGAA
TAAAGCAAATTATAAATATGTGGCAAGAGGTAGGGAGAGCGATGTATGCTCCACCAATAGCTGGAAACAT
TACTTGTAATTCTAATATAACCGGGCTCTTGCTCGTGAGGGACGGAGGAAAAAATAACAACACTGAGATA
TTCCGCCCCGGCGGGGGGGATATGCGGGACAACTGGAGAAGCGAACTTTATAAGTACAAGGTCGTTGAGA
TTAAACCCCTGGGCGTCGCCCCGACGAGGGCGAAGCGACGGGTTGTTGAGAGGGAAAAACGAGCGGTCGG
CCTCGGCGCCGTTTTCCTCGGTTTCTTGGGGGCAGCTGGATCTACTATGGGAGCCGCATCAATCACTTTG
ACAGTGCAGGCCAGACAATTGCTGTCAGGAATCGTTCAGCAGCAATCAAATCTCTTGCAAGCTATCGAGG
CTCAACAACACTTGTTGCAGCTTACGGTTTGGGGGATCAAACAGCTTCAAACCCGGGTACTTGCTATCGA
AAGATATTTGAAGGACCAACAACTCCTCGGTATCTGGGGGTGCAGTGGAAAATTGATCTGTACTACTGCC
GTGCCTTGGAATTCTAGTTGGTCTAACAAAAGTCTCACGGACATCTGGGACAATATGACATGGATGCAGT
GGGATAGAGAGGTGAGCAACTATACCGGAATTATTTATCGCCTTCTGGAGGACTCTCAGAATCAACAAGA
GAGGAACGAGCAAGACCTCCTCGCGCTCGATTCCTGGAAGAATCTTTGGTCATGGTTTGATATCTCAAAT
TGGCTCTGGTATATAAAAATTTTCATAATGATAGTAGGTGGGTTGATTGGTCTTCGCATCATTTTTGCGG
TATTGTCTATCGTCAACCGAGTAAGACAGGGGTATTCCCCATTGTCTTTCCAAACATTGACCCCAAACCC
GACTGGCCCCGACAGACTCGGGAGAATCGAAGAAGAGGGAGGTGAGCAGGATAGAGATAGGAGCGTGAGG
CTTGTGAACGGTTTCCTGTGATAACTCGAGGCCGGCAAGGCCGGATCCAGACATGATAAGATACATTGAT
GAGTTTGGACAAACCACAACTAGAATGCAGTGAAAAAAATGCTTTATTTGTGAAATTTGTGATGCTATTG
CTTTATTTGTAACCATTATAAGCTGCAATAAACAAGTTAACAACAACAATTGCATTCATTTTATGTTTCA
GGTTCAGGGGGAGGTGGGGAGGTTTTTTAAAGCAAGTAAAACCTCTACAAATGTGGTATGGCTGATTATG
ATCCGGCTGCCTCGCGCGTTTCGGTGATGACGGTGAAAACCTCTGACACATGCAGCTCCCGGAGACGGTC
ACAGCTTGTCTGTAAGCGGATGCCGGGAGCAGACAAGCCCGTCAGGGCGCGTCAGCGGGTGTTGGCGGGT
GTCGGGGCGCAGCCATGAGGTCGACTCTAGAGGATCGATCCCCGCCCCGGACGAACTAAACCTGACTACG
ACATCTCTGCCCCTTCTTCGCGGGGCAGTGCATGTAATCCCTTCAGTTGGTTGGTACAACTTGCCAACTG
GGCCCTGTTCCACATGTGACACGGGGGGGGACCAAACACAAAGGGGTTCTCTGACTGTAGTTGACATCCT
TATAAATGGATGTGCACATTTGCCAACACTGAGTGGCTTTCATCCTGGAGCAGACTTTGCAGTCTGTGGA
CTGCAACACAACATTGCCTTTATGTGTAACTCTTGGCTGAAGCTCTTACACCAATGCTGGGGGACATGTA
CCTCCCAGGGGCCCAGGAAGACTACGGGAGGCTACACCAACGTCAATCAGAGGGGCCTGTGTAGCTACCG
ATAAGCGGACCCTCAAGAGGGCATTAGCAATAGTGTTTATAAGGCCCCCTTGTTAACCCTAAACGGGTAG
CATATGCTTCCCGGGTAGTAGTATATACTATCCAGACTAACCCTAATTCAATAGCATATGTTACCCAACG
GGAAGCATATGCTATCGAATTAGGGTTAGTAAAAGGGTCCTAAGGAACAGCGATATCTCCCACCCCATGA
GCTGTCACGGTTTTATTTACATGGGGTCAGGATTCCACGAGGGTAGTGAACCATTTTAGTCACAAGGGCA
GTGGCTGAAGATCAAGGAGCGGGCAGTGAACTCTCCTGAATCTTCGCCTGCTTCTTCATTCTCCTTCGTT
TAGCTAATAGAATAACTGCTGAGTTGTGAACAGTAAGGTGTATGTGAGGTGCTCGAAAACAAGGTTTCAG
GTGACGCCCCCAGAATAAAATTTGGACGGGGGGTTCAGTGGTGGCATTGTGCTATGACACCAATATAACC
CTCACAAACCCCTTGGGCAATAAATACTAGTGTAGGAATGAAACATTCTGAATATCTTTAACAATAGAAA
TCCATGGGGTGGGGACAAGCCGTAAAGACTGGATGTCCATCTCACACGAATTTATGGCTATGGGCAACAC
ATAATCCTAGTGCAATATGATACTGGGGTTATTAAGATGTGTCCCAGGCAGGGACCAAGACAGGTGAACC
ATGTTGTTACACTCTATTTGTAACAAGGGGAAAGAGAGTGGACGCCGACAGCAGCGGACTCCACTGGTTG
TCTCTAACACCCCCGAAAATTAAACGGGGCTCCACGCCAATGGGGCCCATAAACAAAGACAAGTGGCCAC
TCTTTTTTTTGAAATTGTGGAGTGGGGGCACGCGTCAGCCCCCACACGCCGCCCTGCGGTTTTGGACTGT
AAAATAAGGGTGTAATAACTTGGCTGATTGTAACCCCGCTAACCACTGCGGTCAAACCACTTGCCCACAA
AACCACTAATGGCACCCCGGGGAATACCTGCATAAGTAGGTGGGCGGGCCAAGATAGGGGCGCGATTGCT
GCGATCTGGAGGACAAATTACACACACTTGCGCCTGAGCGCCAAGCACAGGGTTGTTGGTCCTCATATTC
ACGAGGTCGCTGAGAGCACGGTGGGCTAATGTTGCCATGGGTAGCATATACTACCCAAATATCTGGATAG
CATATGCTATCCTAATCTATATCTGGGTAGCATAGGCTATCCTAATCTATATCTGGGTAGCATATGCTAT
CCTAATCTATATCTGGGTAGTATATGCTATCCTAATTTATATCTGGGTAGCATAGGCTATCCTAATCTAT
ATCTGGGTAGCATATGCTATCCTAATCTATATCTGGGTAGTATATGCTATCCTAATCTGTATCCGGGTAG
CATATGCTATCCTAATAGAGATTAGGGTAGTATATGCTATCCTAATTTATATCTGGGTAGCATATACTAC
CCAAATATCTGGATAGCATATGCTATCCTAATCTATATCTGGGTAGCATATGCTATCCTAATCTATATCT
GGGTAGCATAGGCTATCCTAATCTATATCTGGGTAGCATATGCTATCCTAATCTATATCTGGGTAGTATA
TGCTATCCTAATTTATATCTGGGTAGCATAGGCTATCCTAATCTATATCTGGGTAGCATATGCTATCCTA
ATCTATATCTGGGTAGTATATGCTATCCTAATCTGTATCCGGGTAGCATATGCTATCCTCATGCATATAC
AGTCAGCATATGATACCCAGTAGTAGAGTGGGAGTGCTATCCTTTGCATATGCCGCCACCTCCCAAGGGG
GCGTGAATTTTCGCTGCTTGTCCTTTTCCTGCATGCTGGTTGCTCCCATTCTTAGGTGAATTTAAGGAGG
CCAGGCTAAAGCCGTCGCATGTCTGATTGCTCACCAGGTAAATGTCGCTAATGTTTTCCAACGCGAGAAG
GTGTTGAGCGCGGAGCTGAGTGACGTGACAACATGGGTATGCCCAATTGCCCCATGTTGGGAGGACGAAA
ATGGTGACAAGACAGATGGCCAGAAATACACCAACAGCACGCATGATGTCTACTGGGGATTTATTCTTTA
GTGCGGGGGAATACACGGCTTTTAATACGATTGAGGGCGTCTCCTAACAAGTTACATCACTCCTGCCCTT
CCTCACCCTCATCTCCATCACCTCCTTCATCTCCGTCATCTCCGTCATCACCCTCCGCGGCAGCCCCTTC
CACCATAGGTGGAAACCAGGGAGGCAAATCTACTCCATCGTCAAAGCTGCACACAGTCACCCTGATATTG
CAGGTAGGAGCGGGCTTTGTCATAACAAGGTCCTTAATCGCATCCTTCAAAACCTCAGCAAATATATGAG
TTTGTAAAAAGACCATGAAATAACAGACAATGGACTCCCTTAGCGGGCCAGGTTGTGGGCCGGGTCCAGG
GGCCATTCCAAAGGGGAGACGACTCAATGGTGTAAGACGACATTGTGGAATAGCAAGGGCAGTTCCTCGC
CTTAGGTTGTAAAGGGAGGTCTTACTACCTCCATATACGAACACACCGGCGACCCAAGTTCCTTCGTCGG
TAGTCCTTTCTACGTGACTCCTAGCCAGGAGAGCTCTTAAACCTTCTGCAATGTTCTCAAATTTCGGGTT
GGAACCTCCTTGACCACGATGCTTTCCAAACCACCCTCCTTTTTTGCGCCTGCCTCCATCACCCTGACCC
CGGGGTCCAGTGCTTGGGCCTTCTCCTGGGTCATCTGCGGGGCCCTGCTCTATCGCTCCCGGGGGCACGT
CAGGCTCACCATCTGGGCCACCTTCTTGGTGGTATTCAAAATAATCGGCTTCCCCTACAGGGTGGAAAAA
TGGCCTTCTACCTGGAGGGGGCCTGCGCGGTGGAGACCCGGATGATGATGACTGACTACTGGGACTCCTG
GGCCTCTTTTCTCCACGTCCACGACCTCTCCCCCTGGCTCTTTCACGACTTCCCCCCCTGGCTCTTTCAC
GTCCTCTACCCCGGCGGCCTCCACTACCTCCTCGACCCCGGCCTCCACTACCTCCTCGACCCCGGCCTCC
ACTGCCTCCTCGACCCCGGCCTCCACCTCCTGCTCCTGCCCCTCCTGCTCCTGCCCCTCCTCCTGCTCCT
GCCCCTCCTGCCCCTCCTGCTCCTGCCCCTCCTGCCCCTCCTGCTCCTGCCCCTCCTGCCCCTCCTGCTC
CTGCCCCTCCTGCCCCTCCTCCTGCTCCTGCCCCTCCTGCCCCTCCTCCTGCTCCTGCCCCTCCTGCCCC
TCCTGCTCCTGCCCCTCCTGCCCCTCCTGCTCCTGCCCCTCCTGCCCCTCCTGCTCCTGCCCCTCCTGCT
CCTGCCCCTCCTGCTCCTGCCCCTCCTGCTCCTGCCCCTCCTGCCCCTCCTGCCCCTCCTCCTGCTCCTG
CCCCTCCTGCTCCTGCCCCTCCTGCCCCTCCTGCCCCTCCTGCTCCTGCCCCTCCTCCTGCTCCTGCCCC
TCCTGCCCCTCCTGCCCCTCCTCCTGCTCCTGCCCCTCCTGCCCCTCCTCCTGCTCCTGCCCCTCCTCCT
GCTCCTGCCCCTCCTGCCCCTCCTGCCCCTCCTCCTGCTCCTGCCCCTCCTGCCCCTCCTCCTGCTCCTG
CCCCTCCTCCTGCTCCTGCCCCTCCTGCCCCTCCTGCCCCTCCTCCTGCTCCTGCCCCTCCTCCTGCTCC
TGCCCCTCCTGCCCCTCCTGCCCCTCCTGCCCCTCCTCCTGCTCCTGCCCCTCCTCCTGCTCCTGCCCCT
CCTGCTCCTGCCCCTCCCGCTCCTGCTCCTGCTCCTGTTCCACCGTGGGTCCCTTTGCAGCCAATGCAAC
TTGGACGTTTTTGGGGTCTCCGGACACCATCTCTATGTCTTGGCCCTGATCCTGAGCCGCCCGGGGCTCC
TGGTCTTCCGCCTCCTCGTCCTCGTCCTCTTCCCCGTCCTCGTCCATGGTTATCACCCCCTCTTCTTTGA
GGTCCACTGCCGCCGGAGCCTTCTGGTCCAGATGTGTCTCCCTTCTCTCCTAGGCCATTTCCAGGTCCTG
TACCTGGCCCCTCGTCAGACATGATTCACACTAAAAGAGATCAATAGACATCTTTATTAGACGACGCTCA
GTGAATACAGGGAGTGCAGACTCCTGCCCCCTCCAACAGCCCCCCCACCCTCATCCCCTTCATGGTCGCT
GTCAGACAGATCCAGGTCTGAAAATTCCCCATCCTCCGAACCATCCTCGTCCTCATCACCAATTACTCGC
AGCCCGGAAAACTCCCGCTGAACATCCTCAAGATTTGCGTCCTGAGCCTCAAGCCAGGCCTCAAATTCCT
CGTCCCCCTTTTTGCTGGACGGTAGGGATGGGGATTCTCGGGACCCCTCCTCTTCCTCTTCAAGGTCACC
AGACAGAGATGCTACTGGGGCAACGGAAGAAAAGCTGGGTGCGGCCTGTGAGGATCAGCTTATCGATGAT
AAGCTGTCAAACATGAGAATTCTTGAAGACGAAAGGGCCTCGTGATACGCCTATTTTTATAGGTTAATGT
CATGATAATAATGGTTTCTTAGACGTCAGGTGGCACTTTTCGGGGAAATGTGCGCGGAACCCCTATTTGT
TTATTTTTCTAAATACATTCAAATATGTATCCGCTCATGAGACAATAACCCTGATAAATGCTTCAATAAT
ATTGAAAAAGGAAGAGTATGAGTATTCAACATTTCCGTGTCGCCCTTATTCCCTTTTTTGCGGCATTTTG
CCTTCCTGTTTTTGCTCACCCAGAAACGCTGGTGAAAGTAAAAGATGCTGAAGATCAGTTGGGTGCACGA
GTGGGTTACATCGAACTGGATCTCAACAGCGGTAAGATCCTTGAGAGTTTTCGCCCCGAAGAACGTTTTC
CAATGATGAGCACTTTTAAAGTTCTGCTATGTGGCGCGGTATTATCCCGTGTTGACGCCGGGCAAGAGCA
ACTCGGTCGCCGCATACACTATTCTCAGAATGACTTGGTTGAGTACTCACCAGTCACAGAAAAGCATCTT
ACGGATGGCATGACAGTAAGAGAATTATGCAGTGCTGCCATAACCATGAGTGATAACACTGCGGCCAACT
TACTTCTGACAACGATCGGAGGACCGAAGGAGCTAACCGCTTTTTTGCACAACATGGGGGATCATGTAAC
TCGCCTTGATCGTTGGGAACCGGAGCTGAATGAAGCCATACCAAACGACGAGCGTGACACCACGATGCCT
GCAGCAATGGCAACAACGTTGCGCAAACTATTAACTGGCGAACTACTTACTCTAGCTTCCCGGCAACAAT
TAATAGACTGGATGGAGGCGGATAAAGTTGCAGGACCACTTCTGCGCTCGGCCCTTCCGGCTGGCTGGTT
TATTGCTGATAAATCTGGAGCCGGTGAGCGTGGGTCTCGCGGTATCATTGCAGCACTGGGGCCAGATGGT
AAGCCCTCCCGTATCGTAGTTATCTACACGACGGGGAGTCAGGCAACTATGGATGAACGAAATAGACAGA
TCGCTGAGATAGGTGCCTCACTGATTAAGCATTGGTAACTGTCAGACCAAGTTTACTCATATATACTTTA
GATTGATTTAAAACTTCATTTTTAATTTAAAAGGATCTAGGTGAAGATCCTTTTTGATAATCTCATGACC
AAAATCCCTTAACGTGAGTTTTCGTTCCACTGAGCGTCAGACCCCGTAGAAAAGATCAAAGGATCTTCTT
GAGATCCTTTTTTTCTGCGCGTAATCTGCTGCTTGCAAACAAAAAAACCACCGCTACCAGCGGTGGTTTG
TTTGCCGGATCAAGAGCTACCAACTCTTTTTCCGAAGGTAACTGGCTTCAGCAGAGCGCAGATACCAAAT
ACTGTCCTTCTAGTGTAGCCGTAGTTAGGCCACCACTTCAAGAACTCTGTAGCACCGCCTACATACCTCG
CTCTGCTAATCCTGTTACCAGTGGCTGCTGCCAGTGGCGATAAGTCGTGTCTTACCGGGTTGGACTCAAG
ACGATAGTTACCGGATAAGGCGCAGCGGTCGGGCTGAACGGGGGGTTCGTGCACACAGCCCAGCTTGGAG
CGAACGACCTACACCGAACTGAGATACCTACAGCGTGAGCTATGAGAAAGCGCCACGCTTCCCGAAGGGA
GAAAGGCGGACAGGTATCCGGTAAGCGGCAGGGTCGGAACAGGAGAGCGCACGAGGGAGCTTCCAGGGGG
AAACGCCTGGTATCTTTATAGTCCTGTCGGGTTTCGCCACCTCTGACTTGAGCGTCGATTTTTGTGATGC
TCGTCAGGGGGGCGGAGCCTATGGAAAAACGCCAGCAACGCGGCCTTTTTACGGTTCCTGGCCTTTTGCT
GGCCTTGAAGCTGTCCCTGATGGTCGTCATCTACCTGCCTGGACAGCATGGCCTGCAACGCGGGCATCCC
GATGCCGCCGGAAGCGAGAAGAATCATAATGGGGAAGGCCATCCAGCCTCGCGTCGCGAACGCCAGCAAG
ACGTAGCCCAGCGCGTCGGCCCCGAGATGCGCCGCGTGCGGCTGCTGGAGATGGCGGACGCGATGGATAT
GTTCTGCCAAGGGTTGGTTTGCGCATTCACAGTTCTCCGCAAGAATTGATTGGCTCCAATTCTTGGAGTG
GTGAATCCGTTAGCGAGGTGCCGCCCTGCTTCATCCCCGTGGCCCGTTGCTCGCGTTTGCTGGCGGTGTC
CCCGGAAGAAATATATTTGCATGTCTTTAGTTCTATGATGACACAAACCCCGCCCAGCGTCTTGTCATTG
GCGAATTCGAACACGCAGATGCAGTCGGGGCGGCGCGGTCCGAGGTCCACTTCGCATATTAAGGTGACGC
GTGTGGCCTCGAACACCGAGCGACCCTGCAGCGACCCGCTTAACAGCGTCAACAGCGTGCCGCAGATCCC
GGGGGGCAATGAGATATGAAAAAGCCTGAACTCACCGCGACGTCTGTCGAGAAGTTTCTGATCGAAAAGT
TCGACAGCGTCTCCGACCTGATGCAGCTCTCGGAGGGCGAAGAATCTCGTGCTTTCAGCTTCGATGTAGG
AGGGCGTGGATATGTCCTGCGGGTAAATAGCTGCGCCGATGGTTTCTACAAAGATCGTTATGTTTATCGG
CACTTTGCATCGGCCGCGCTCCCGATTCCGGAAGTGCTTGACATTGGGGAATTCAGCGAGAGCCTGACCT
ATTGCATCTCCCGCCGTGCACAGGGTGTCACGTTGCAAGACCTGCCTGAAACCGAACTGCCCGCTGTTCT
GCAGCCGGTCGCGGAGGCCATGGATGCGATCGCTGCGGCCGATCTTAGCCAGACGAGCGGGTTCGGCCCA
TTCGGACCGCAAGGAATCGGTCAATACACTACATGGCGTGATTTCATATGCGCGATTGCTGATCCCCATG
TGTATCACTGGCAAACTGTGATGGACGACACCGTCAGTGCGTCCGTCGCGCAGGCTCTCGATGAGCTGAT
GCTTTGGGCCGAGGACTGCCCCGAAGTCCGGCACCTCGTGCACGCGGATTTCGGCTCCAACAATGTCCTG
ACGGACAATGGCCGCATAACAGCGGTCATTGACTGGAGCGAGGCGATGTTCGGGGATTCCCAATACGAGG
TCGCCAACATCTTCTTCTGGAGGCCGTGGTTGGCTTGTATGGAGCAGCAGACGCGCTACTTCGAGCGGAG
GCATCCGGAGCTTGCAGGATCGCCGCGGCTCCGGGCGTATATGCTCCGCATTGGTCTTGACCAACTCTAT
CAGAGCTTGGTTGACGGCAATTTCGATGATGCAGCTTGGGCGCAGGGTCGATGCGACGCAATCGTCCGAT
CCGGAGCCGGGACTGTCGGGCGTACACAAATCGCCCGCAGAAGCGCGGCCGTCTGGACCGATGGCTGTGT
AGAAGTACTCGCCGATAGTGGAAACCGACGCCCCAGCACTCGTCCGGATCGGGAGATGGGGGAGGCTAAC
TGAAACACGGAAGGAGACAATACCGGAAGGAACCCGCGCTATGACGGCAATAAAAAGACAGAATAAAACG
CACGGGTGTTGGGTCGTTTGTTCATAAACGCGGGGTTCGGTCCCAGGGCTGGCACTCTGTCGATACCCCA
CCGAGACCCCATTGGGGCCAATACGCCCGCGTTTCTTCCTTTTCCCCACCCCACCCCCCAAGTTCGGGTG
AAGGCCCAGGGCTCGCAGCCAACGTCGGGGCGGCAGGCCCTGCCATAGCCACTGGCCCCGTGGGTTAGGG
ACGGGGTCCCCCATGGGGAATGGTTTATGGTTCGTGGGGGTTATTATTTTGGGCGTTGCGTGGGGTCAGG
TCCACGACTGGACTGAGCAGACAGACCCATGGTTTTTGGATGGCCTGGGCATGGACCGCATGTACTGGCG
CGACACGAACACCGGGCGTCTGTGGCTGCCAAACACCCCCGACCCCCAAAAACCACCGCGCGGATTTCTG
GCGTGCCAAGCTAGTCGACCAATTCTCATGTTTGACAGCTTATCATCGCAGATCCGGGCAACGTTGTTGC
CATTGCTGCAGGCGCAGAACTGGTAGGTATGGAAGATCTATACATTGAATCAATATTGGCAATTAGCCAT
ATTAGTCATTGGTTATATAGCATAAATCAATATTGGCTATTGGCCATTGCATACGTTGTATCTATATCAT
AATATGTACATTTATATTGGCTCATGTCCAATATGACCGCCATGTT
