>Addgene plasmid #123252 | pCEP4-001428gp160-754* | addgene partial sequence | sequence record 241184 | Addgene Partial NGS Result
GAACAGGAGCAGGAGCAGGAGCGGGAGGGGCAGGAGCAGGAGGGGCAGGAGCAGGAGGAGGGGCAGGAGC
AGGAGGGGCAGGAGCAGGAGGTGGAGGCCGGGGTCGAGGAGGCAGTGGAGGCCGGGGTCGAGGAGGTAGT
GGAGGCCGGGGTCGAGGAGGTAGTGGAGGCCGCCGGGGTAGAGGACGTGAAAGAGCCAGGGGGGGAAGTC
GTGAAAGAGCCAGGGGGAGAGGTCGTGGACGTGGAGAAAAGAGGCCCAGGAGTCCCAGTAGTCAGTCATC
ATCATCCGGGTCTCCACCGCGCAGGCCCCCTCCAGGTAGAAGGCCATTTTTCCACCCTGTAGGGGAAGCC
GATTATTTTGAATACCACCAAGAAGGTGGCCCAGATGGTGAGCCTGACGTGCCCCCGGGAGCGATAGAGC
AGGGCCCCGCAGATGACCCAGGAGAAGGCCCAAGCACTGGACCCCGGGGTCAGGGTGATGGAGGCAGGCG
CAAAAAAGGAGGGTGGTTTGGAAAGCATCGTGGTCAAGGAGGTTCCAACCCGAAATTTGAGAACATTGCA
GAAGGTTTAAGAGCTCTCCTGGCTAGGAGTCACGTAGAAAGGACTACCGACGAAGGAACTTGGGTCGCCG
GTGTGTTCGTATATGGAGGTAGTAAGACCTCCCTTTACAACCTAAGGCGAGGAACTGCCCTTGCTATTCC
ACAATGTCGTCTTACACCATTGAGTCGTCTCCCCTTTGGAATGGCCCCTGGACCCGGCCCACAACCTGGC
CCGCTAAGGGAGTCCATTGTCTGTTATTTCATGGTCTTTTTACAAACTCATATATTTGCTGAGGTTTTGA
AGGATGCGATTAAGGACCTTGTTATGACAAAGCCCGCTCCTACCTGCAATATCAGGGTGACTGTGTGCAG
CTTTGACGATGGAGTAGATTTGCCTCCCTGGTTTCCACCTATGGTGGAAGGGGCTGCCGCGGAGGGTGAT
GACGGAGATGACGGAGATGAAGGAGGTGATGGAGATGAGGGTGAGGAAGGGCAGGAGTGATGTAACTTGT
TAGGAGACGCCCTCAATCGTATTAAAAGCCGTGTATTCCCCCGCACTAAAGAATAAATCCCCAGTAGACA
TCATGCGTGCTGTTGGTGTATTTCTGGCCATCTGTCTTGTCACCATTTTCGTCCTCCCAACATGGGGCAA
TTGGGCATACCCATGTTGTCACGTCACTCAGCTCCGCGCTCAACACCTTCTCGCGTTGGAAAACATTAGC
GACATTTACCTGGTGAGCAATCAGACATGCGACGGCTTTAGCCTGGCCTCCTTAAATTCACCTAAGAATG
GGAGCAACCAGCAGGAAAAGGACAAGCAGCGAAAATTCACGCCCCCTTGGGAGGTGGCGGCATATGCAAA
GGATAGCACTCCCACTCTACTACTGGGTATCATATGCTGACTGTATATGCATGAGGATAGCATATGCTAC
CCGGATACAGATTAGGATAGCATATACTACCCAGATATAGATTAGGATAGCATATGCTACCCAGATATAG
ATTAGGATAGCCTATGCTACCCAGATATAAATTAGGATAGCATATACTACCCAGATATAGATTAGGATAG
CATATGCTACCCAGATATAGATTAGGATAGCCTATGCTACCCAGATATAGATTAGGATAGCATATGCTAC
CCAGATATAGATTAGGATAGCATATGCTATCCAGATATTTGGGTAGTATATGCTACCCAGATATAAATTA
GGATAGCATATACTACCCTAATCTCTATTAGGATAGCATATGCTACCCGGATACAGATTAGGATAGCATA
TACTACCCAGATATAGATTAGGATAGCATATGCTACCCAGATATAGATTAGGATAGCCTATGCTACCCAG
ATATAAATTAGGATAGCATATACTACCCAGATATAGATTAGGATAGCATATGCTACCCAGATATAGATTA
GGATAGCCTATGCTACCCAGATATAGATTAGGATAGCATATGCTATCCAGATATTTGGGTAGTATATGCT
ACCCATGGCAACATTAGCCCACCGTGCTCTCAGCGACCTCGTGAATATGAGGACCAACAACCCTGTGCTT
GGCGCTCAGGCGCAAGTGTGTGTAATTTGTCCTCCAGATCGCAGCAATCGCGCCCCTATCTTGGCCCGCC
CACCTACTTATGCAGGTATTCCCCGGGGTGCCATTAGTGGTTTTGTGGGCAAGTGGTTTGACCGCAGTGG
TTAGCGGGGTTACAATCAGCCAAGTTATTACACCCTTATTTTACAGTCCAAAACCGCAGGGCGGCGTGTG
GGGGCTGACGCGTGCCCCCACTCCACAATTTCAAAAAAAAGAGTGGCCACTTGTCTTTGTTTATGGGCCC
CATTGGCGTGGAGCCCCGTTTAATTTTCGGGGGTGTTAGAGACAACCAGTGGAGTCCGCTGCTGTCGGCG
TCCACTCTCTTTCCCCTTGTTACAAATAGAGTGTAACAACATGGTTCACCTGTCTTGGTCCCTGCCTGGG
ACACATCTTAATAACCCCAGTATCATATTGCACTAGGATTATGTGTTGCCCATAGCCATAAATTCGTGTG
AGATGGACATCCAGTCTTTACGGCTTGTCCCCACCCCATGGATTTCTATTGTTAAAGATATTCAGAATGT
TTCATTCCTACACTAGTATTTATTGCCCAAGGGGTTTGTGAGGGTTATATTGGTGTCATAGCACAATGCC
ACCACTGAACCCCCCGTCCAAATTTTATTCTGGGGGCGTCACCTGAAACCTTGTTTTCGAGCACCTCACA
TACACCTTACTGTTCACAACTCAGCAGTTATTCTATTAGCTAAACGAAGGAGAATGAAGAAGCAGGCGAA
GATTCAGGAGAGTTCACTGCCCGCTCCTTGATCTTCAGCCACTGCCCTTGTGACTAAAATGGTTCACTAC
CCTCGTGGAATCCTGACCCCATGTAAATAAAACCGTGACAGCTCATGGGGTGGGAGATATCGCTGTTCCT
TAGGACCCTTTTACTAACCCTAATTCGATAGCATATGCTTCCCGTTGGGTAACATATGCTATTGAATTAG
GGTTAGTCTGGATAGTATATACTACTACCCGGGAAGCATATGCTACCCGTTTAGGGTTAACAAGGGGGCC
TTATAAACACTATTGCTAATGCCCTCTTGAGGGTCCGCTTATCGGTAGCTACACAGGCCCCTCTGATTGA
CGTTGGTGTAGCCTCCCGTAGTCTTCCTGGGCCCCTGGGAGGTACATGTCCCCCAGCATTGGTGTAAGAG
CTTCAGCCAAGAGTTACACATAAAGGCAATGTTGTGTTGCAGTCCACAGACTGCAAAGTCTGCTCCAGGA
TGAAAGCCACTCAGTGTTGGCAAATGTGCACATCCATTTATAAGGATGTCAACTACAGTCAGAGAACCCC
TTTGTGTTTGGTCCCCCCCCGTGTCACATGTGGAACAGGGCCCAGTTGGCAAGTTGTACCAACCAACTGA
AGGGATTACATGCACTGCCCCGCGAAGAAGGGGCAGAGATGTCGTAGTCAGGTTTAGTTCGTCCGGGGCG
GGGATCGATCCTCTAGAGTCGACCTCATGGCTGCGCCCCGACACCCGCCAACACCCGCTGACGCGCCCTG
ACGGGCTTGTCTGCTCCCGGCATCCGCTTACAGACAAGCTGTGACCGTCTCCGGGAGCTGCATGTGTCAG
AGGTTTTCACCGTCATCACCGAAACGCGCGAGGCAGCCGGATCATAATCAGCCATACCACATTTGTAGAG
GTTTTACTTGCTTTAAAAAACCTCCCACACCTCCCCCTGAACCTGAAACATAAAATGAATGCAATTGTTG
TTGTTAACTTGTTTATTGCAGCTTATAATGGTTACAAATAAAGCAATAGCATCACAAATTTCACAAATAA
AGCATTTTTTTCACTGCATTCTAGTTGTGGTTTGTCCAAACTCATCAATGTATCTTATCATGTCTGGATC
CGGCCTTGCCGGCCTCGAGTTATCACAGGAAACCGTTCACAAGCCTCACGCTCCTATCTCTATCCTGCTC
ACCTCCCTCTTCTTCGATTCTCCCGAGTCTGTCGGGGCCAGTCGGGTTTGGGGTCAATGTTTGGAAAGAC
AATGGGGAATACCCCTGTCTTACTCGGTTGACGATAGACAATACCGCAAAAATGATGCGAAGACCAATCA
ACCCACCTACTATCATTATGAAAATTTTTATATACCAGAGCCAATTTGAGATATCAAACCATGACCAAAG
ATTCTTCCAGGAATCGAGCGCGAGGAGGTCTTGCTCGTTCCTCTCTTGTTGATTCTGAGAGTCCTCCAGA
AGGCGATAAATAATTCCGGTATAGTTGCTCACCTCTCTATCCCACTGCATCCATGTCATATTGTCCCAGA
TGTCCGTGAGACTTTTGTTAGACCAACTAGAATTCCAAGGCACGGCAGTAGTACAGATCAATTTTCCACT
GCACCCCCAGATACCGAGGAGTTGTTGGTCCTTCAAATATCTTTCGATAGCAAGTACCCGGGTTTGAAGC
TGTTTGATCCCCCAAACCGTAAGCTGCAACAAGTGTTGTTGAGCCTCGATAGCTTGCAAGAGATTTGATT
GCTGCTGAACGATTCCTGACAGCAATTGTCTGGCCTGCACTGTCAAAGTGATTGATGCGGCTCCCATAGT
AGATCCAGCTGCCCCCAAGAAACCGAGGAAAACGGCGCCGAGGCCGACCGCTCGTTTTTCCCTCTCAACA
ACCCGTCGCTTCGCCCTCGTCGGGGCGACGCCCAGGGGTTTAATCTCAACGACCTTGTACTTATAAAGTT
CGCTTCTCCAGTTGTCCCGCATATCCCCCCCGCCGGGGCGGAATATCTCAGTGTTGTTATTTTTTCCTCC
GTCCCTCACGAGCAAGAGCCCGGTTATATTAGAATTACAAGTAATGTTTCCAGCTATTGGTGGAGCATAC
ATCGCTCTCCCTACCTCTTGCCACATATTTATAATTTGCTTTATTCTACAGGGCAGAATTATCGTGGAAT
TGCTGTTATTCGTGCCATTGGGCATATATGTTCCGTTCGGCATATATGTGGAGTTGAAAAGCCCAGACGT
ATTGCAGTAAAAAAATTCTCCTCTGCAGTTAAAACTATGAGTCGTTATCTCCAAGTCGCCACCACTGCTA
GAAGTAAATTTGATGGTCTTGTTTGGAAAGTGCTCCGCAAGCTTTTCAGACACTCTCCTCAGCATTTCAT
GCCACTTTTTTTCGGAGATGTTGCAGTGGGCCTCTCGAATGTTTCCGATTATGTCTCCAGTAGCATAGAA
TGTCTGGCCTGGCCCGATTCTGATACTCTTCCGGGTGTTGTTATTCGGTCTAGTACACACGATCTCCACG
CTCTGATCCAGGTGGACAATGATGGTCTTTACATTATCGGTGAGGTTTTCGCTTCTAATGATAATCTCCT
CTTCGGCCAATGAACCATTAAGCAGCAGTTGTGTGCTAACAACGGGCTTAATCCCGTGAGTGCATTGCAC
TGTACTAACGTTGTTGCAAGAACCTGTGCCGTTAAATGTCTTATTATTGCATTTGAGTATTGCATAGCCT
GCCGGGGTGCAGTAATGTATTGGGATAGGGTCGAAATTTACTTTTGGGCACGCCTGCGTGATGGCAGAGG
TGTTACAATTGATGAGAATGTACTTAGATGCGGAATTTGAATCTCCTCTGTTCTCTCTCTCCAACGGAAC
GAGGTCCAGTCGATAGAACAGTGCATACGCTTTTTGTTTCTTGTCTCTGATTTCGGTCGTTGTGTTGAAA
CTGCAATTCTTCATTTCATCGCCGTTGACCTGAGTGACGTTTACCTGAGTTGTATTCCCCTGAGTCGCGT
TGACCTGTGTGCATTCCAAGGTTACGCAAAGTGGCGTCAGTTTAACACAAGGCTTGAGACTTTGTGCCCA
CAAAGAAATTACGTCCTCGTGCATCTGGTCTACCATATCATTCTTCCACATGTTGAAGTTTTCCGTGACG
TTTCCCAACACCATCTCTTGGGGGTTAGGGTCCGTAGGTACGCAAGCGTGGGTTGCCCACACGTTATGGA
CTTCGGTCTCGTAGGCCTTCGCATCAGACGCGCAAAACAAAGTTGTGCGCGCCTCCTTCCACACGGGAAC
CCCATAGTAAACGGTTACCCAGAGATTCTCGACTGCCAGCACACTTGCTACGAGCATGCCCAGGAGGTAC
AACGTGGCCAACGGTTGCAGGCTCCCCATAGGCATGGTGGCGCTAGCAGCTGGTACCCAGCTTCTAGAGA
TCTGACGGTTCACTAAACGAGCTCTGCTTATATAGACCTCCCACCGTACACGCCTACCGCCCATTTGCGT
CAACGGGGCGGGGTTATTACGACATTTTGGAAAGTCCCGTTGATTTTGGTGCCAAAACAAACTCCCATTG
ACGTCAATGGGGTGGAGACTTGGAAATCCCCGTGAGTCAAACCGCTATCCACGCCCATTGGTGTACTGCC
AAAACCGCATCACCATGGTAATAGCGATGACTAATACGTAGATGTACTGCCAAGTAGGAAAGTCCCGTAA
GGTCATGTACTGGGCATAATGCCAGGCGGGCCATTTACCGTCATTGACGTCAATAGGGGGCGGACTTGGC
ATATGATACACTTGATGTACTGCCAAGTGGGCAGTTTACCGTAAATACTCCACCCATTGACGTCAATGGA
AAGTCCCTATTGGCGTTACTATGGGAACATACGTCATTATTGACGTCAATGGGCGGGGGTCGTTGGGCGG
TCAGCCAGGCGGGCCATTTACCGTAAGTTATGTAACGCGGAACTCCATATATGGGCTATGAACTAATGAC
CCCGTAATTGATTACTATTAATAACTAGTCAATAATCAATGTCAACATGGCGGTCATATTGGACATGAGC
CAATATAAATGTACATATTATGATATAGATACAACGTATGCAATGGCCAATAGCCAATATTGATTTATGC
TATATAACCAATGACTAATATGGCTAATTGCCAATATTGATTCAATGTATAGATCTTCCATACCTACCAG
TTCTGCGCCTGCAGCAATGGCAACAACGTTGCCCGGATCTGCGATGATAAGCTGTCAAACATGAGAATTG
GTCGACTAGCTTGGCACGCCAGAAATCCGCGCGGTGGTTTTTGGGGGTCGGGGGTGTTTGGCAGCCACAG
ACGCCCGGTGTTCGTGTCGCGCCAGTACATGCGGTCCATGCCCAGGCCATCCAAAAACCATGGGTCTGTC
TGCTCAGTCCAGTCGTGGACCTGACCCCACGCAACGCCCAAAATAATAACCCCCACGAACCATAAACCAT
TCCCCATGGGGGACCCCGTCCCTAACCCACGGGGCCAGTGGCTATGGCAGGGCCTGCCGCCCCGACGTTG
GCTGCGAGCCCTGGGCCTTCACCCGAACTTGGGGGGTGGGGTGGGGAAAAGGAAGAAACGCGGGCGTATT
GGCCCCAATGGGGTCTCGGTGGGGTATCGACAGAGTGCCAGCCCTGGGACCGAACCCCGCGTTTATGAAC
AAACGACCCAACACCCGTGCGTTTTATTCTGTCTTTTTATTGCCGTCATAGCGCGGGTTCCTTCCGGTAT
TGTCTCCTTCCGTGTTTCAGTTAGCCTCCCCCATCTCCCGATCCGGACGAGTGCTGGGGCGTCGGTTTCC
ACTATCGGCGAGTACTTCTACACAGCCATCGGTCCAGACGGCCGCGCTTCTGCGGGCGATTTGTGTACGC
CCGACAGTCCCGGCTCCGGATCGGACGATTGCGTCGCATCGACCCTGCGCCCAAGCTGCATCATCGAAAT
TGCCGTCAACCAAGCTCTGATAGAGTTGGTCAAGACCAATGCGGAGCATATACGCCCGGAGCCGCGGCGA
TCCTGCAAGCTCCGGATGCCTCCGCTCGAAGTAGCGCGTCTGCTGCTCCATACAAGCCAACCACGGCCTC
CAGAAGAAGATGTTGGCGACCTCGTATTGGGAATCCCCGAACATCGCCTCGCTCCAGTCAATGACCGCTG
TTATGCGGCCATTGTCCGTCAGGACATTGTTGGAGCCGAAATCCGCGTGCACGAGGTGCCGGACTTCGGG
GCAGTCCTCGGCCCAAAGCATCAGCTCATCGAGAGCCTGCGCGACGGACGCACTGACGGTGTCGTCCATC
ACAGTTTGCCAGTGATACACATGGGGATCAGCAATCGCGCATATGAAATCACGCCATGTAGTGTATTGAC
CGATTCCTTGCGGTCCGAATGGGCCGAACCCGCTCGTCTGGCTAAGATCGGCCGCAGCGATCGCATCCAT
GGCCTCCGCGACCGGCTGCAGAACAGCGGGCAGTTCGGTTTCAGGCAGGTCTTGCAACGTGACACCCTGT
GCACGGCGGGAGATGCAATAGGTCAGGCTCTCGCTGAATTCCCCAATGTCAAGCACTTCCGGAATCGGGA
GCGCGGCCGATGCAAAGTGCCGATAAACATAACGATCTTTGTAGAAACCATCGGCGCAGCTATTTACCCG
CAGGACATATCCACGCCCTCCTACATCGAAGCTGAAAGCACGAGATTCTTCGCCCTCCGAGAGCTGCATC
AGGTCGGAGACGCTGTCGAACTTTTCGATCAGAAACTTCTCGACAGACGTCGCGGTGAGTTCAGGCTTTT
TCATATCTCATTGCCCCCCGGGATCTGCGGCACGCTGTTGACGCTGTTAAGCGGGTCGCTGCAGGGTCGC
TCGGTGTTCGAGGCCACACGCGTCACCTTAATATGCGAAGTGGACCTCGGACCGCGCCGCCCCGACTGCA
TCTGCGTGTTCGAATTCGCCAATGACAAGACGCTGGGCGGGGTTTGTGTCATCATAGAACTAAAGACATG
CAAATATATTTCTTCCGGGGACACCGCCAGCAAACGCGAGCAACGGGCCACGGGGATGAAGCAGGGCGGC
ACCTCGCTAACGGATTCACCACTCCAAGAATTGGAGCCAATCAATTCTTGCGGAGAACTGTGAATGCGCA
AACCAACCCTTGGCAGAACATATCCATCGCGTCCGCCATCTCCAGCAGCCGCACGCGGCGCATCTCGGGG
CCGACGCGCTGGGCTACGTCTTGCTGGCGTTCGCGACGCGAGGCTGGATGGCCTTCCCCATTATGATTCT
TCTCGCTTCCGGCGGCATCGGGATGCCCGCGTTGCAGGCCATGCTGTCCAGGCAGGTAGATGACGACCAT
CAGGGACAGCTTCAAGGCCAGCAAAAGGCCAGGAACCGTAAAAAGGCCGCGTTGCTGGCGTTTTTCCATA
GGCTCCGCCCCCCTGACGAGCATCACAAAAATCGACGCTCAAGTCAGAGGTGGCGAAACCCGACAGGACT
ATAAAGATACCAGGCGTTTCCCCCTGGAAGCTCCCTCGTGCGCTCTCCTGTTCCGACCCTGCCGCTTACC
GGATACCTGTCCGCCTTTCTCCCTTCGGGAAGCGTGGCGCTTTCTCATAGCTCACGCTGTAGGTATCTCA
GTTCGGTGTAGGTCGTTCGCTCCAAGCTGGGCTGTGTGCACGAACCCCCCGTTCAGCCCGACCGCTGCGC
CTTATCCGGTAACTATCGTCTTGAGTCCAACCCGGTAAGACACGACTTATCGCCACTGGCAGCAGCCACT
GGTAACAGGATTAGCAGAGCGAGGTATGTAGGCGGTGCTACAGAGTTCTTGAAGTGGTGGCCTAACTACG
GCTACACTAGAAGGACAGTATTTGGTATCTGCGCTCTGCTGAAGCCAGTTACCTTCGGAAAAAGAGTTGG
TAGCTCTTGATCCGGCAAACAAACCACCGCTGGTAGCGGTGGTTTTTTTGTTTGCAAGCAGCAGATTACG
CGCAGAAAAAAAGGATCTCAAGAAGATCCTTTGATCTTTTCTACGGGGTCTGACGCTCAGTGGAACGAAA
ACTCACGTTAAGGGATTTTGGTCATGAGATTATCAAAAAGGATCTTCACCTAGATCCTTTTAAATTAAAA
ATGAAGTTTTAAATCAATCTAAAGTATATATGAGTAAACTTGGTCTGACAGTTACCAATGCTTAATCAGT
GAGGCACCTATCTCAGCGATCTGTCTATTTCGTTCATCCATAGTTGCCTGACTCCCCGTCGTGTAGATAA
CTACGATACGGGAGGGCTTACCATCTGGCCCCAGTGCTGCAATGATACCGCGAGACCCACGCTCACCGGC
TCCAGATTTATCAGCAATAAACCAGCCAGCCGGAAGGGCCGAGCGCAGAAGTGGTCCTGCAACTTTATCC
GCCTCCATCCAGTCTATTAATTGTTGCCGGGAAGCTAGAGTAAGTAGTTCGCCAGTTAATAGTTTGCGCA
ACGTTGTTGCCATTGCTGCAGGCATCGTGGTGTCACGCTCGTCGTTTGGTATGGCTTCATTCAGCTCCGG
TTCCCAACGATCAAGGCGAGTTACATGATCCCCCATGTTGTGCAAAAAAGCGGTTAGCTCCTTCGGTCCT
CCGATCGTTGTCAGAAGTAAGTTGGCCGCAGTGTTATCACTCATGGTTATGGCAGCACTGCATAATTCTC
TTACTGTCATGCCATCCGTAAGATGCTTTTCTGTGACTGGTGAGTACTCAACCAAGTCATTCTGAGAATA
GTGTATGCGGCGACCGAGTTGCTCTTGCCCGGCGTCAACACGGGATAATACCGCGCCACATAGCAGAACT
TTAAAAGTGCTCATCATTGGAAAACGTTCTTCGGGGCGAAAACTCTCAAGGATCTTACCGCTGTTGAGAT
CCAGTTCGATGTAACCCACTCGTGCACCCAACTGATCTTCAGCATCTTTTACTTTCACCAGCGTTTCTGG
GTGAGCAAAAACAGGAAGGCAAAATGCCGCAAAAAAGGGAATAAGGGCGACACGGAAATGTTGAATACTC
ATACTCTTCCTTTTTCAATATTATTGAAGCATTTATCAGGGTTATTGTCTCATGAGCGGATACATATTTG
AATGTATTTAGAAAAATAAACAAATAGGGGTTCCGCGCACATTTCCCCGAAAAGTGCCACCTGACGTCTA
AGAAACCATTATTATCATGACATTAACCTATAAAAATAGGCGTATCACGAGGCCCTTTCGTCTTCAAGAA
TTCTCATGTTTGACAGCTTATCATCGATAAGCTGATCCTCACAGGCCGCACCCAGCTTTTCTTCCGTTGC
CCCAGTAGCATCTCTGTCTGGTGACCTTGAAGAGGAAGAGGAGGGGTCCCGAGAATCCCCATCCCTACCG
TCCAGCAAAAAGGGGGACGAGGAATTTGAGGCCTGGCTTGAGGCTCAGGACGCAAATCTTGAGGATGTTC
AGCGGGAGTTTTCCGGGCTGCGAGTAATTGGTGATGAGGACGAGGATGGTTCGGAGGATGGGGAATTTTC
AGACCTGGATCTGTCTGACAGCGACCATGAAGGGGATGAGGGTGGGGGGGCTGTTGGAGGGGGCAGGAGT
CTGCACTCCCTGTATTCACTGAGCGTCGTCTAATAAAGATGTCTATTGATCTCTTTTAGTGTGAATCATG
TCTGACGAGGGGCCAGGTACAGGACCTGGAAATGGCCTAGGAGAGAAGGGAGACACATCTGGACCAGAAG
GCTCCGGCGGCAGTGGACCTCAAAGAAGAGGGGGTGATAACCATGGACGAGGACGGGGAAGAGGACGAGG
ACGAGGAGGCGGAAGACCAGGAGCCCCGGGCGGCTCAGGATCAGGGCCAAGACATAGAGATGGTGTCCGG
AGACCCCAAAAACGTCCAAGTTGCATTGGCTGCAAAGGGACCCACGGTG
